Addgene plasmid #87896: pUC57 DYSF, alt exon 1a, 5a, 17
Purpose: research of alternative isoforms of the protein dysferlin
Depositing lab: Jain Foundation.
Backbone
  Vector backbone: pUC57 Kan
  Vector type: Bacterial Expression
Growth in bacteria
  Bacterial resistance: Kanamycin, 50 μg/mL
  Growth temperature: 37°C
  Growth strain: DH5alpha
  Copy number: High Copy
Gene/Insert
  Gene/Insert name: DYSF, alt exon 1a, 5a, 17
  Species: H. sapiens (human)
  Mutation: alternative isoforms, see comments
  Entrez Gene: DYSF (a.k.a. FER1L1, LGMD2B, LGMDR2, MMD1)
  Cloning method: Unknown
Terms and licenses: Academic/Nonprofit Terms; Industry Terms: Not Available to Industry
Depositor comments: There are alternative isoforms of the dysferlin protein. The insert contained in this plasmid is described as such: 1. Dysferlin can utilize exon 1 or alternative exon 1a to build a full protein. Therefore, which exon 1 has been included in the construct is noted. 2. Exons 5a, 17 and 40a are optional exons, so if the exon is listed, it is included in the name. 3. The remainder of the exons are not optional, and are included in all constructs.
How to cite: pUC57 DYSF, alt exon 1a, 5a, 17 was a gift from Jain Foundation (Addgene plasmid # 87896 ; http://n2t.net/addgene:87896 ; RRID:Addgene_87896)
