[The description below was written by a language model from this plasmid's Addgene catalogue record and pLannotate feature annotations shown in this document.]
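Description:
pUC57 DYSF, alt exon 1a, 5a, 17 is a high-copy bacterial cloning plasmid built on the pUC57 Kan backbone that carries a human dysferlin (DYSF) coding sequence representing one defined splice isoform. The sequenced record is about 9 kb, of which roughly 6.3 kb is annotated as the DYSF open reading frame. The plasmid replicates in E. coli from a pUC-type ColE1/pMB1 origin and is selected with kanamycin through an aminoglycoside phosphotransferase gene driven by the bla (AmpR) promoter. Short remnants of rop, bom and lacI are also annotated as backbone fragments and are not expected to be functional.

The isoform is defined by the naming scheme given in the depositor comments. Dysferlin can begin with either exon 1 or the alternative exon 1a, and exons 5a, 17 and 40a are optional. This construct uses alternative exon 1a and includes exons 5a and 17, and because exon 40a is not listed it is absent. All of the constitutive exons are present.

The insert sits within the interrupted lacZα region of the backbone. The lac promoter, lac operator and CAP binding site lie downstream of the coding sequence on the opposite strand, so they point back towards the insert in antisense orientation rather than driving it. Although the catalogue lists the vector type as bacterial expression, no promoter positioned to drive sense DYSF transcription, eukaryotic regulatory element or epitope tag is annotated. The plasmid is therefore best regarded as a storage and source clone. Its stated purpose is research on alternative dysferlin isoforms, and DYSF encodes a protein involved in sarcolemmal membrane repair in muscle. The cloning method is not recorded.
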