Features (pLannotate 1.2.2; 11 found; start..end, strand, type, name):
     57..6392    +  CDS            DYSF: DYSF_HUMAN - Also known as FER1L1. Experimental evidence at protein level: Swiss-Prot protein existence level 1. Key calcium ion sensor involved in the Ca(2+)-triggered synaptic vesicle-plasma membrane fusion. Plays a role in the sarcolemma repair mechanism of both skeletal muscle and cardiomyocytes that permits rapid resealing of membranes disrupted by mechanical stress (By similarity). From Homo sapiens (Human).
   6454..6470    -  protein_bind   lac operator: The lac repressor binds to the lac operator to inhibit transcription in E. coli. This inhibition can be relieved by adding lactose or isopropyl-β-D-thiogalactopyranoside (IPTG). lac repressor encoded by lacI
   6478..6508    -  promoter       lac promoter: promoter for the E. coli lac operon
   6523..6544    -  protein_bind   CAP binding site: CAP binding activates transcription in the presence of cAMP. E. coli catabolite activator protein
   6557..6649    -  CDS            lacI (fragment): lac repressor; lacI; The lac repressor binds to the lac operator to inhibit transcription in E. coli. This inhibition can be relieved by adding lactose or isopropyl-β-D-thiogalactopyranoside (IPTG).
   6832..7420    -  rep_origin     ori: high-copy-number ColE1/pMB1/pBR322/pUC origin of replication
   7591..8406    -  CDS            KanR: aminoglycoside phosphotransferase; aph(3')-Ia; confers resistance to kanamycin in bacteria or G418 (Geneticin®) in eukaryotes
   8407..8511    -  promoter       AmpR promoter: bla
   8606..8641    +  CDS            rop (fragment): Rop protein, which maintains plasmids at low copy number; rop
   8743..8842    +  misc_feature   bom (fragment): basis of mobility region from pBR322
   8848..48      -  CDS            lacZα (fragment) (across the origin): LacZα fragment of β-galactosidase; lacZ fragment
>Addgene plasmid #87896 | pUC57 DYSF, alt exon 1a, 5a, 17 | addgene full sequence | sequence record 174247 | Addgene NGS Result
CGCCAGGGTTTTCCCAGTCACGACGTTGTAAAACGACGGCCAGTGAATTGACGCGTATGCTGTGCTGCCT
GCTGGTGAGGGCCAGCAACCTCCCCAGTGCGAAGAAGGACCGGCGCAGCGACCCTGTCGCAAGCCTGACT
TTCCGAGGGGTGAAGAAGAGAACCAAAGTCATCAAGAACAGCGTGAACCCTGTATGGAATGAGGGATTTG
AATGGGACCTCAAGGGCATCCCCCTGGACCAGGGCTCTGAGCTTCATGTGGTGGTCAAAGACCATGAGAC
GATGGGGAGGAACAGGTTCCTGGGGGAAGCCAAGGTCCCACTCCGAGAGGTCCTCGCCACCCCTAGTCTG
TCCGCCAGCTTCAATGCCCCCCTGCTGGACACCAAGAAGCAGCCCACAGGGGCCTCGCTGGTCCTGCAGG
TGTCCTACACACCGCTGCCTGGAGCTGTGCCCCTGTTCCCGCCCCCTACTCCTCTGGAGCCCTCCCCGAC
TCTGCCTGACCTGGATGTAGTGGCAGGCGGGGGACAGAGCCGGGCCGAGACTTGGTCCCTGCTCAGTGAC
AGCACCATGGACACGAGATACTCTGGAAAGAAGTGGCCGGCCCCCACGGACACAGGAGGAGAGGAAGACA
CAGAGGACCAGGGACTCACTGGAGATGAGGCGGAGCCATTCCTGGATCAAAGCGGAGGCCCGGGGGCTCC
CACCACCCCAAGGAAACTACCTTCACGTCCTCCGCCCCACTACCCCGGGATCAAAAGAAAGCGAAGTGCG
CCTACATCTAGAAAGCTGCTGTCAGACAAACCGCAGGATTTCCAGATCAGGGTCCAGGTGATCGAGGGGC
GCCAGCTGCCGGGGGTGAACATCAAGCCTGTGGTCAAGGTTACCGCTGCAGGGCAGACCAAGCGGACGCG
GATCCACAAGGGAAACAGCCCACTCTTCAATGAGACTCTTTTCTTCAACTTGTTTGACTCTCCTGGGGAG
CTGTTTGATGAGCCCATCTTTATCACGGTGGTAGACTCTCGTTCTCTCAGGACAGATGCTCTCCTCGGGG
AGTTCCGGATGGACGTGGGCACCATTTACAGAGAGCCCCGGCACGCCTATCTCAGGAAGTGGCTGCTGCT
CTCAGACCCTGATGACTTCTCTGCTGGGGCCAGAGGCTACCTGAAAACAAGCCTTTGTGTGCTGGGGCCT
GGGGACGAAGCGCCTCTGGAGAGAAAAGACCCCTCTGAAGACAAGGAGGACATTGAAAGCAACCTGCTCC
GGCCCACAGGCGTAGCCCTGCGAGGAGCCCACTTCTGCCTGAAGGTCTTCCGGGCCGAGGACTTGCCGCA
GATGGACGATGCCGTGATGGACAACGTGAAACAGATCTTTGGCTTCGAGAGTAACAAGAAGAACTTGGTG
GACCCCTTTGTGGAGGTCAGCTTTGCGGGGAAAATGCTGTGCAGCAAGATCTTGGAGAAGACGGCCAACC
CTCAGTGGAACCAGAACATCACACTGCCTGCCATGTTTCCCTCCATGTGCGAAAAAATGAGGATTCGTAT
CATAGACTGGGACCGCCTGACTCACAATGACATCGTGGCTACCACCTACCTGAGTATGTCGAAAATCTCT
GCCCCTGGAGGAGAAATAGAAGAGGAGCCTGCAGGTGCTGTCAAGCCTTCGAAAGCCTCAGACTTGGATG
ACTACCTGGGCTTCCTCCCCACTTTTGGGCCCTGCTACATCAACCTCTATGGCAGTCCCAGAGAGTTCAC
AGGCTTCCCAGACCCCTACACAGAGCTCAACACAGGCAAGGGGGAAGGTGTGGCTTATCGTGGCCGGCTT
CTGCTCTCCCTGGAGACCAAGCTGGTGGAGCACAGTGAACAGAAGGTGGAGGACCTTCCTGCGGATGACA
TCCTCCGGGTGGAGAAGTACCTTAGGAGGCGCAAGTACTCCCTGTTTGCGGCCTTCTACTCAGCCACCAT
GCTGCAGGATGTGGATGACGCCATCCAGTTTGAGGTCAGCATCGGGAACTACGGGAACAAGTTCGACATG
ACCTGCCTGCCGCTGGCCTCCACCACTCAGTACAGCCGTGCAGTCTTTGACGGGTGCCACTACTACTACC
TACCCTGGGGTAACGTGAAACCCGTGGTGGTGCTGTCATCCTACTGGGAGGACATCAGCCATAGAATCGA
GACTCAGAACCAGCTGCTTGGGATTGCTGACCGGCTGGAAGCTGGCCTGGAGCAGGTCCACCTGGCCCTG
AAGGCGCAGTGCTCCACGGAGGACGTGGACTCGCTGGTGGCTCAGCTGACGGATGAGCTCATCGCAGGCT
GCAGCCAGCCTCTGGGTGACATCCATGAGACACCCTCTGCCACCCACCTGGACCAGTACCTGTACCAGCT
GCGCACCCATCACCTGAGCCAAATCACTGAGGCTGCCCTGGCCCTGAAGCTCGGCCACAGTGAGCTCCCT
GCAGCTCTGGAGCAGGCGGAGGACTGGCTCCTGCGTCTGCGTGCCCTGGCAGAGGAGCCCCAGAACAGCC
TGCCGGACATCGTCATCTGGATGCTGCAGGGAGACAAGCGTGTGGCATACCAGCGGGTGCCTGCCCACCA
AGTCCTCTTCTCCCGGCGGGGTGCCAACTACTGTGGCAAGAATTGTGGGAAGCTACAGACAATCTTTCTG
AAATATCCGATGGAGAAGGTGCCTGGCGCCCGGATGCCAGTGCAGATACGGGTCAAGCTGTGGTTTGGGC
TCTCTGTGGATGAGAAGGAGTTCAACCAGTTTGCTGAGGGGAAGCTGTCTGTCTTTGCTGAAACCTATGA
GAACGAGACTAAGTTGGCCCTTGTTGGGAACTGGGGCACAACGGGCCTCACCTACCCCAAGTTTTCTGAC
GTCACGGGCAAGATCAAGCTACCCAAGGACAGCTTCCGCCCCTCGGCCGGCTGGACCTGGGCTGGAGATT
GGTTCGTGTGCCCGGAGAAGACTCTGCTCCATGACATGGACGCCGGTCACCTGAGCTTCGTGGAAGAGGT
GTTTGAGAACCAGACCCGGCTTCCCGGAGGCCAGTGGATCTACATGAGTGACAACTACACCGATGTGAAC
GGGGAGAAGGTGCTTCCCAAGGATGACATTGAGTGCCCACTGGGCTGGAAGTGGGAAGATGAGGAATGGT
CCACAGACCTCAACCGGGCTGTCGATGAGCAAGGCTGGGAGTATAGCATCACCATCCCCCCGGAGCGGAA
GCCGAAGCACTGGGTCCCTGCTGAGAAGATGTACTACACACACCGACGGCGGCGCTGGGTGCGCCTGCGC
AGGAGGGATCTCAGCCAAATGGAAGCACTGAAAAGGCACAGGCAGGCGGAGGCGGAGGGCGAGGGCTGGG
AGTACGCCTCTCTTTTTGGCTGGAAGTTCCACCTCGAGTACCGCAAGACAGATGCCTTCCGCCGCCGCCG
CTGGCGCCGTCGCATGGAGCCACTGGAGAAGACGGGGCCTGCAGCTGTGTTTGCCCTTGAGGGGGCCCTG
GGCGGCGTGATGGATGACAAGAGTGAAGATTCCATGTCCGTCTCCACCTTGAGCTTCGGTGTGAACAGAC
CCACGATTTCCTGCATATTCGACTATGGGAACCGCTACCATCTACGCTGCTACATGTACCAGGCCCGGGA
CCTGGCTGCGATGGACAAGGACTCTTTTTCTGATCCCTATGCCATCGTCTCCTTCCTGCACCAGAGCCAG
AAGACGGTGGTGGTGAAGAACACCCTTAACCCCACCTGGGACCAGACGCTCATCTTCTACGAGATCGAGA
TCTTTGGCGAGCCGGCCACAGTTGCTGAGCAACCGCCCAGCATTGTGGTGGAGCTGTACGACCATGACAC
TTATGGTGCAGACGAGTTTATGGGTCGCTGCATCTGTCAACCGAGTCTGGAACGGATGCCACGGCTGGCC
TGGTTCCCACTGACGAGGGGCAGCCAGCCGTCGGGGGAGCTGCTGGCCTCTTTTGAGCTCATCCAGAGAG
AGAAGCCGGCCATCCACCATATTCCTGGTTTTGAGGTGCAGGAGACATCAAGGATCCTGGATGAGTCTGA
GGACACAGACCTGCCCTACCCACCACCCCAGAGGGAGGCCAACATCTACATGGTTCCTCAGAACATCAAG
CCAGCGCTCCAGCGTACCGCCATCGAGATCCTGGCATGGGGCCTGCGGAACATGAAGAGTTACCAGCTGG
CCAACATCTCCTCCCCCAGCCTCGTGGTAGAGTGTGGGGGCCAGACGGTGCAGTCCTGTGTCATCAGGAA
CCTCCGGAAGAACCCCAACTTTGACATCTGCACCCTCTTCATGGAAGTGATGCTGCCCAGGGAGGAGCTC
TACTGCCCCCCCATCACCGTCAAGGTCATCGATAACCGCCAGTTTGGCCGCCGGCCTGTGGTGGGCCAGT
GTACCATCCGCTCCCTGGAGAGCTTCCTGTGTGACCCCTACTCGGCGGAGAGTCCATCCCCACAGGGTGG
CCCAGACGATGTGAGCCTACTCAGTCCTGGGGAAGACGTGCTCATCGACATTGATGACAAGGAGCCCCTC
ATCCCCATCCAGGAGGAAGAGTTCATCGATTGGTGGAGCAAATTCTTTGCCTCCATAGGGGAGAGGGAAA
AGTGCGGCTCCTACCTGGAGAAGGATTTTGACACCCTGAAGGTCTATGACACACAGCTGGAGAATGTGGA
GGCCTTTGAGGGCCTGTCTGACTTTTGTAACACCTTCAAGCTGTACCGGGGCAAGACGCAGGAGGAGACA
GAAGATCCATCTGTGATTGGTGAATTTAAGGGCCTCTTCAAAATTTATCCCCTCCCAGAAGACCCAGCCA
TCCCCATGCCCCCAAGACAGTTCCACCAGCTGGCCGCCCAGGGACCCCAGGAGTGCTTGGTCCGTATCTA
CATTGTCCGAGCATTTGGCCTGCAGCCCAAGGACCCCAATGGAAAGTGTGATCCTTACATCAAGATCTCC
ATAGGGAAGAAATCAGTGAGTGACCAGGATAACTACATCCCCTGCACGCTGGAGCCCGTATTTGGAAAGA
TGTTCGAGCTGACCTGCACTCTGCCTCTGGAGAAGGACCTAAAGATCACTCTCTATGACTATGACCTCCT
CTCCAAGGACGAAAAGATCGGTGAGACGGTCGTCGACCTGGAGAACAGGCTGCTGTCCAAGTTTGGGGCT
CGCTGTGGACTCCCACAGACCTACTGTGTCTCTGGACCGAACCAGTGGCGGGACCAGCTCCGCCCCTCCC
AGCTCCTCCACCTCTTCTGCCAGCAGCATAGAGTCAAGGCACCTGTGTACCGGACAGACCGTGTAATGTT
TCAGGATAAAGAATATTCCATTGAAGAGATAGAGGCTGGCAGGATCCCAAACCCACACCTGGGCCCAGTG
GAGGAGCGTCTGGCTCTGCATGTGCTTCAGCAGCAGGGCCTGGTCCCGGAGCACGTGGAGTCACGGCCCC
TCTACAGCCCCCTGCAGCCAGACATCGAGCAGGGGAAGCTGCAGATGTGGGTCGACCTATTTCCGAAGGC
CCTGGGGCGGCCTGGACCTCCCTTCAACATCACCCCACGGAGAGCCAGAAGGTTTTTCCTGCGTTGTATT
ATCTGGAATACCAGAGATGTGATCCTGGATGACCTGAGCCTCACGGGGGAGAAGATGAGCGACATTTATG
TGAAAGGTTGGATGATTGGCTTTGAAGAACACAAGCAAAAGACAGACGTGCATTATCGTTCCCTGGGAGG
TGAAGGCAACTTCAACTGGAGGTTCATTTTCCCCTTCGACTACCTGCCAGCTGAGCAAGTCTGTACCATT
GCCAAGAAGGATGCCTTCTGGAGGCTGGACAAGACTGAGAGCAAAATCCCAGCACGAGTGGTGTTCCAGA
TCTGGGACAATGACAAGTTCTCCTTTGATGATTTTCTGGGCTCCCTGCAGCTCGATCTCAACCGCATGCC
CAAGCCAGCCAAGACAGCCAAGAAGTGCTCCTTGGACCAGCTGGATGATGCTTTCCACCCAGAATGGTTT
GTGTCCCTTTTTGAGCAGAAAACAGTGAAGGGCTGGTGGCCCTGTGTAGCAGAAGAGGGTGAGAAGAAAA
TACTGGCGGGCAAGCTGGAAATGACCTTGGAGATTGTAGCAGAGAGTGAGCATGAGGAGCGGCCTGCTGG
CCAGGGCCGGGATGAGCCCAACATGAACCCTAAGCTTGAGGACCCAAGGCGCCCCGACACCTCCTTCCTG
TGGTTTACCTCCCCATACAAGACCATGAAGTTCATCCTGTGGCGGCGTTTCCGGTGGGCCATCATCCTCT
TCATCATCCTCTTCATCCTGCTGCTGTTCCTGGCCATCTTCATCTACGCCTTCCCGAACTATGCTGCCAT
GAAGCTGGTGAAGCCCTTCAGCTGAATCCCAATGGCGCGCCGAGCTTGGCTCGAGCATGGTCATAGCTGT
TTCCTGTGTGAAATTGTTATCCGCTCACAATTCCACACAACATACGAGCCGGAAGCATAAAGTGTAAAGC
CTGGGGTGCCTAATGAGTGAGCTAACTCACATTAATTGCGTTGCGCTCACTGCCCGCTTTCCAGTCGGGA
AACCTGTCGTGCCAGCTGCATTAATGAATCGGCCAACGCGCGGGGAGAGGCGGTTTGCGTATTGGGCGCT
CTTCCGCTTCCTCGCTCACTGACTCGCTGCGCTCGGTCGTTCGGCTGCGGCGAGCGGTATCAGCTCACTC
AAAGGCGGTAATACGGTTATCCACAGAATCAGGGGATAACGCAGGAAAGAACATGTGAGCAAAAGGCCAG
CAAAAGGCCAGGAACCGTAAAAAGGCCGCGTTGCTGGCGTTTTTCCATAGGCTCCGCCCCCCTGACGAGC
ATCACAAAAATCGACGCTCAAGTCAGAGGTGGCGAAACCCGACAGGACTATAAAGATACCAGGCGTTTCC
CCCTGGAAGCTCCCTCGTGCGCTCTCCTGTTCCGACCCTGCCGCTTACCGGATACCTGTCCGCCTTTCTC
CCTTCGGGAAGCGTGGCGCTTTCTCATAGCTCACGCTGTAGGTATCTCAGTTCGGTGTAGGTCGTTCGCT
CCAAGCTGGGCTGTGTGCACGAACCCCCCGTTCAGCCCGACCGCTGCGCCTTATCCGGTAACTATCGTCT
TGAGTCCAACCCGGTAAGACACGACTTATCGCCACTGGCAGCAGCCACTGGTAACAGGATTAGCAGAGCG
AGGTATGTAGGCGGTGCTACAGAGTTCTTGAAGTGGTGGCCTAACTACGGCTACACTAGAAGAACAGTAT
TTGGTATCTGCGCTCTGCTGAAGCCAGTTACCTTCGGAAAAAGAGTTGGTAGCTCTTGATCCGGCAAACA
AACCACCGCTGGTAGCGGTGGTTTTTTTGTTTGCAAGCAGCAGATTACGCGCAGAAAAAAAGGATCTCAA
GAAGATCCTTTGATCTTTTCTACGGGGTCTGACGCTCAGTGGAACGAAAACTCACGTTAAGGGATTTTGG
TCATGAGATTATCAAAAAGGATCTTCACCTAGATCCTTTTAAATTAAAAATGAAGTTTTAAATCAATCTA
AAGTATATATGAGTAAACTTGGTCTGACAGTTAGAAAAACTCATCGAGCATCAAATGAAACTGCAATTTA
TTCATATCAGGATTATCAATACCATATTTTTGAAAAAGCCGTTTCTGTAATGAAGGAGAAAACTCACCGA
GGCAGTTCCATAGGATGGCAAGATCCTGGTATCGGTCTGCGATTCCGACTCGTCCAACATCAATACAACC
TATTAATTTCCCCTCGTCAAAAATAAGGTTATCAAGTGAGAAATCACCATGAGTGACGACTGAATCCGGT
GAGAATGGCAAAAGTTTATGCATTTCTTTCCAGACTTGTTCAACAGGCCAGCCATTACGCTCGTCATCAA
AATCACTCGCATCAACCAAACCGTTATTCATTCGTGATTGCGCCTGAGCGAGACGAAATACGCGATCGCT
GTTAAAAGGACAATTACAAACAGGAATCGAATGCAACCGGCGCAGGAACACTGCCAGCGCATCAACAATA
TTTTCACCTGAATCAGGATATTCTTCTAATACCTGGAATGCTGTTTTCCCAGGGATCGCAGTGGTGAGTA
ACCATGCATCATCAGGAGTACGGATAAAATGCTTGATGGTCGGAAGAGGCATAAATTCCGTCAGCCAGTT
TAGTCTGACCATCTCATCTGTAACATCATTGGCAACGCTACCTTTGCCATGTTTCAGAAACAACTCTGGC
GCATCGGGCTTCCCATACAATCGATAGATTGTCGCACCTGATTGCCCGACATTATCGCGAGCCCATTTAT
ACCCATATAAATCAGCATCCATGTTGGAATTTAATCGCGGCCTAGAGCAAGACGTTTCCCGTTGAATATG
GCTCATACTCTTCCTTTTTCAATATTATTGAAGCATTTATCAGGGTTATTGTCTCATGAGCGGATACATA
TTTGAATGTATTTAGAAAAATAAACAAATAGGGGTTCCGCGCACATTTCCCCGAAAAGTGCCACCTGACG
TCTAAGAAACCATTATTATCATGACATTAACCTATAAAAATAGGCGTATCACGAGGCCCTTTCGTCTCGC
GCGTTTCGGTGATGACGGTGAAAACCTCTGACACATGCAGCTCCCGGAGACGGTCACAGCTTGTCTGTAA
GCGGATGCCGGGAGCAGACAAGCCCGTCAGGGCGCGTCAGCGGGTGTTGGCGGGTGTCGGGGCTGGCTTA
ACTATGCGGCATCAGAGCAGATTGTACTGAGAGTGCACCATATGCGGTGTGAAATACCGCACAGATGCGT
AAGGAGAAAATACCGCATCAGGCGCCATTCGCCATTCAGGCTGCGCAACTGTTGGGAAGGGCGATCGGTG
CGGGCCTCTTCGCTATTACGCCAGCTGGCGAAAGGGGGATGTGCTGCAAGGCGATTAAGTTGGGTAA
