>Addgene plasmid #87896 | pUC57 DYSF, alt exon 1a, 5a, 17 | depositor partial sequence | sequence record 172546 | pUC57 DYSF, alt exon 1a, 5a, 17 sequence 6339 bps
ATGCTGTGCTGCCTGCTGGTGAGGGCCAGCAACCTCCCCAGTGCGAAGAAGGACCGGCGCAGCGACCCTG
TCGCAAGCCTGACTTTCCGAGGGGTGAAGAAGAGAACCAAAGTCATCAAGAACAGCGTGAACCCTGTATG
GAATGAGGGATTTGAATGGGACCTCAAGGGCATCCCCCTGGACCAGGGCTCTGAGCTTCATGTGGTGGTC
AAAGACCATGAGACGATGGGGAGGAACAGGTTCCTGGGGGAAGCCAAGGTCCCACTCCGAGAGGTCCTCG
CCACCCCTAGTCTGTCCGCCAGCTTCAATGCCCCCCTGCTGGACACCAAGAAGCAGCCCACAGGGGCCTC
GCTGGTCCTGCAGGTGTCCTACACACCGCTGCCTGGAGCTGTGCCCCTGTTCCCGCCCCCTACTCCTCTG
GAGCCCTCCCCGACTCTGCCTGACCTGGATGTAGTGGCAGGCGGGGGACAGAGCCGGGCCGAGACTTGGT
CCCTGCTCAGTGACAGCACCATGGACACGAGATACTCTGGAAAGAAGTGGCCGGCCCCCACGGACACAGG
AGGAGAGGAAGACACAGAGGACCAGGGACTCACTGGAGATGAGGCGGAGCCATTCCTGGATCAAAGCGGA
GGCCCGGGGGCTCCCACCACCCCAAGGAAACTACCTTCACGTCCTCCGCCCCACTACCCCGGGATCAAAA
GAAAGCGAAGTGCGCCTACATCTAGAAAGCTGCTGTCAGACAAACCGCAGGATTTCCAGATCAGGGTCCA
GGTGATCGAGGGGCGCCAGCTGCCGGGGGTGAACATCAAGCCTGTGGTCAAGGTTACCGCTGCAGGGCAG
ACCAAGCGGACGCGGATCCACAAGGGAAACAGCCCACTCTTCAATGAGACTCTTTTCTTCAACTTGTTTG
ACTCTCCTGGGGAGCTGTTTGATGAGCCCATCTTTATCACGGTGGTAGACTCTCGTTCTCTCAGGACAGA
TGCTCTCCTCGGGGAGTTCCGGATGGACGTGGGCACCATTTACAGAGAGCCCCGGCACGCCTATCTCAGG
AAGTGGCTGCTGCTCTCAGACCCTGATGACTTCTCTGCTGGGGCCAGAGGCTACCTGAAAACAAGCCTTT
GTGTGCTGGGGCCTGGGGACGAAGCGCCTCTGGAGAGAAAAGACCCCTCTGAAGACAAGGAGGACATTGA
AAGCAACCTGCTCCGGCCCACAGGCGTAGCCCTGCGAGGAGCCCACTTCTGCCTGAAGGTCTTCCGGGCC
GAGGACTTGCCGCAGATGGACGATGCCGTGATGGACAACGTGAAACAGATCTTTGGCTTCGAGAGTAACA
AGAAGAACTTGGTGGACCCCTTTGTGGAGGTCAGCTTTGCGGGGAAAATGCTGTGCAGCAAGATCTTGGA
GAAGACGGCCAACCCTCAGTGGAACCAGAACATCACACTGCCTGCCATGTTTCCCTCCATGTGCGAAAAA
ATGAGGATTCGTATCATAGACTGGGACCGCCTGACTCACAATGACATCGTGGCTACCACCTACCTGAGTA
TGTCGAAAATCTCTGCCCCTGGAGGAGAAATAGAAGAGGAGCCTGCAGGTGCTGTCAAGCCTTCGAAAGC
CTCAGACTTGGATGACTACCTGGGCTTCCTCCCCACTTTTGGGCCCTGCTACATCAACCTCTATGGCAGT
CCCAGAGAGTTCACAGGCTTCCCAGACCCCTACACAGAGCTCAACACAGGCAAGGGGGAAGGTGTGGCTT
ATCGTGGCCGGCTTCTGCTCTCCCTGGAGACCAAGCTGGTGGAGCACAGTGAACAGAAGGTGGAGGACCT
TCCTGCGGATGACATCCTCCGGGTGGAGAAGTACCTTAGGAGGCGCAAGTACTCCCTGTTTGCGGCCTTC
TACTCAGCCACCATGCTGCAGGATGTGGATGACGCCATCCAGTTTGAGGTCAGCATCGGGAACTACGGGA
ACAAGTTCGACATGACCTGCCTGCCGCTGGCCTCCACCACTCAGTACAGCCGTGCAGTCTTTGACGGGTG
CCACTACTACTACCTACCCTGGGGTAACGTGAAACCCGTGGTGGTGCTGTCATCCTACTGGGAGGACATC
AGCCATAGAATCGAGACTCAGAACCAGCTGCTTGGGATTGCTGACCGGCTGGAAGCTGGCCTGGAGCAGG
TCCACCTGGCCCTGAAGGCGCAGTGCTCCACGGAGGACGTGGACTCGCTGGTGGCTCAGCTGACGGATGA
GCTCATCGCAGGCTGCAGCCAGCCTCTGGGTGACATCCATGAGACACCCTCTGCCACCCACCTGGACCAG
TACCTGTACCAGCTGCGCACCCATCACCTGAGCCAAATCACTGAGGCTGCCCTGGCCCTGAAGCTCGGCC
ACAGTGAGCTCCCTGCAGCTCTGGAGCAGGCGGAGGACTGGCTCCTGCGTCTGCGTGCCCTGGCAGAGGA
GCCCCAGAACAGCCTGCCGGACATCGTCATCTGGATGCTGCAGGGAGACAAGCGTGTGGCATACCAGCGG
GTGCCTGCCCACCAAGTCCTCTTCTCCCGGCGGGGTGCCAACTACTGTGGCAAGAATTGTGGGAAGCTAC
AGACAATCTTTCTGAAATATCCGATGGAGAAGGTGCCTGGCGCCCGGATGCCAGTGCAGATACGGGTCAA
GCTGTGGTTTGGGCTCTCTGTGGATGAGAAGGAGTTCAACCAGTTTGCTGAGGGGAAGCTGTCTGTCTTT
GCTGAAACCTATGAGAACGAGACTAAGTTGGCCCTTGTTGGGAACTGGGGCACAACGGGCCTCACCTACC
CCAAGTTTTCTGACGTCACGGGCAAGATCAAGCTACCCAAGGACAGCTTCCGCCCCTCGGCCGGCTGGAC
CTGGGCTGGAGATTGGTTCGTGTGCCCGGAGAAGACTCTGCTCCATGACATGGACGCCGGTCACCTGAGC
TTCGTGGAAGAGGTGTTTGAGAACCAGACCCGGCTTCCCGGAGGCCAGTGGATCTACATGAGTGACAACT
ACACCGATGTGAACGGGGAGAAGGTGCTTCCCAAGGATGACATTGAGTGCCCACTGGGCTGGAAGTGGGA
AGATGAGGAATGGTCCACAGACCTCAACCGGGCTGTCGATGAGCAAGGCTGGGAGTATAGCATCACCATC
CCCCCGGAGCGGAAGCCGAAGCACTGGGTCCCTGCTGAGAAGATGTACTACACACACCGACGGCGGCGCT
GGGTGCGCCTGCGCAGGAGGGATCTCAGCCAAATGGAAGCACTGAAAAGGCACAGGCAGGCGGAGGCGGA
GGGCGAGGGCTGGGAGTACGCCTCTCTTTTTGGCTGGAAGTTCCACCTCGAGTACCGCAAGACAGATGCC
TTCCGCCGCCGCCGCTGGCGCCGTCGCATGGAGCCACTGGAGAAGACGGGGCCTGCAGCTGTGTTTGCCC
TTGAGGGGGCCCTGGGCGGCGTGATGGATGACAAGAGTGAAGATTCCATGTCCGTCTCCACCTTGAGCTT
CGGTGTGAACAGACCCACGATTTCCTGCATATTCGACTATGGGAACCGCTACCATCTACGCTGCTACATG
TACCAGGCCCGGGACCTGGCTGCGATGGACAAGGACTCTTTTTCTGATCCCTATGCCATCGTCTCCTTCC
TGCACCAGAGCCAGAAGACGGTGGTGGTGAAGAACACCCTTAACCCCACCTGGGACCAGACGCTCATCTT
CTACGAGATCGAGATCTTTGGCGAGCCGGCCACAGTTGCTGAGCAACCGCCCAGCATTGTGGTGGAGCTG
TACGACCATGACACTTATGGTGCAGACGAGTTTATGGGTCGCTGCATCTGTCAACCGAGTCTGGAACGGA
TGCCACGGCTGGCCTGGTTCCCACTGACGAGGGGCAGCCAGCCGTCGGGGGAGCTGCTGGCCTCTTTTGA
GCTCATCCAGAGAGAGAAGCCGGCCATCCACCATATTCCTGGTTTTGAGGTGCAGGAGACATCAAGGATC
CTGGATGAGTCTGAGGACACAGACCTGCCCTACCCACCACCCCAGAGGGAGGCCAACATCTACATGGTTC
CTCAGAACATCAAGCCAGCGCTCCAGCGTACCGCCATCGAGATCCTGGCATGGGGCCTGCGGAACATGAA
GAGTTACCAGCTGGCCAACATCTCCTCCCCCAGCCTCGTGGTAGAGTGTGGGGGCCAGACGGTGCAGTCC
TGTGTCATCAGGAACCTCCGGAAGAACCCCAACTTTGACATCTGCACCCTCTTCATGGAAGTGATGCTGC
CCAGGGAGGAGCTCTACTGCCCCCCCATCACCGTCAAGGTCATCGATAACCGCCAGTTTGGCCGCCGGCC
TGTGGTGGGCCAGTGTACCATCCGCTCCCTGGAGAGCTTCCTGTGTGACCCCTACTCGGCGGAGAGTCCA
TCCCCACAGGGTGGCCCAGACGATGTGAGCCTACTCAGTCCTGGGGAAGACGTGCTCATCGACATTGATG
ACAAGGAGCCCCTCATCCCCATCCAGGAGGAAGAGTTCATCGATTGGTGGAGCAAATTCTTTGCCTCCAT
AGGGGAGAGGGAAAAGTGCGGCTCCTACCTGGAGAAGGATTTTGACACCCTGAAGGTCTATGACACACAG
CTGGAGAATGTGGAGGCCTTTGAGGGCCTGTCTGACTTTTGTAACACCTTCAAGCTGTACCGGGGCAAGA
CGCAGGAGGAGACAGAAGATCCATCTGTGATTGGTGAATTTAAGGGCCTCTTCAAAATTTATCCCCTCCC
AGAAGACCCAGCCATCCCCATGCCCCCAAGACAGTTCCACCAGCTGGCCGCCCAGGGACCCCAGGAGTGC
TTGGTCCGTATCTACATTGTCCGAGCATTTGGCCTGCAGCCCAAGGACCCCAATGGAAAGTGTGATCCTT
ACATCAAGATCTCCATAGGGAAGAAATCAGTGAGTGACCAGGATAACTACATCCCCTGCACGCTGGAGCC
CGTATTTGGAAAGATGTTCGAGCTGACCTGCACTCTGCCTCTGGAGAAGGACCTAAAGATCACTCTCTAT
GACTATGACCTCCTCTCCAAGGACGAAAAGATCGGTGAGACGGTCGTCGACCTGGAGAACAGGCTGCTGT
CCAAGTTTGGGGCTCGCTGTGGACTCCCACAGACCTACTGTGTCTCTGGACCGAACCAGTGGCGGGACCA
GCTCCGCCCCTCCCAGCTCCTCCACCTCTTCTGCCAGCAGCATAGAGTCAAGGCACCTGTGTACCGGACA
GACCGTGTAATGTTTCAGGATAAAGAATATTCCATTGAAGAGATAGAGGCTGGCAGGATCCCAAACCCAC
ACCTGGGCCCAGTGGAGGAGCGTCTGGCTCTGCATGTGCTTCAGCAGCAGGGCCTGGTCCCGGAGCACGT
GGAGTCACGGCCCCTCTACAGCCCCCTGCAGCCAGACATCGAGCAGGGGAAGCTGCAGATGTGGGTCGAC
CTATTTCCGAAGGCCCTGGGGCGGCCTGGACCTCCCTTCAACATCACCCCACGGAGAGCCAGAAGGTTTT
TCCTGCGTTGTATTATCTGGAATACCAGAGATGTGATCCTGGATGACCTGAGCCTCACGGGGGAGAAGAT
GAGCGACATTTATGTGAAAGGTTGGATGATTGGCTTTGAAGAACACAAGCAAAAGACAGACGTGCATTAT
CGTTCCCTGGGAGGTGAAGGCAACTTCAACTGGAGGTTCATTTTCCCCTTCGACTACCTGCCAGCTGAGC
AAGTCTGTACCATTGCCAAGAAGGATGCCTTCTGGAGGCTGGACAAGACTGAGAGCAAAATCCCAGCACG
AGTGGTGTTCCAGATCTGGGACAATGACAAGTTCTCCTTTGATGATTTTCTGGGCTCCCTGCAGCTCGAT
CTCAACCGCATGCCCAAGCCAGCCAAGACAGCCAAGAAGTGCTCCTTGGACCAGCTGGATGATGCTTTCC
ACCCAGAATGGTTTGTGTCCCTTTTTGAGCAGAAAACAGTGAAGGGCTGGTGGCCCTGTGTAGCAGAAGA
GGGTGAGAAGAAAATACTGGCGGGCAAGCTGGAAATGACCTTGGAGATTGTAGCAGAGAGTGAGCATGAG
GAGCGGCCTGCTGGCCAGGGCCGGGATGAGCCCAACATGAACCCTAAGCTTGAGGACCCAAGGCGCCCCG
ACACCTCCTTCCTGTGGTTTACCTCCCCATACAAGACCATGAAGTTCATCCTGTGGCGGCGTTTCCGGTG
GGCCATCATCCTCTTCATCATCCTCTTCATCCTGCTGCTGTTCCTGGCCATCTTCATCTACGCCTTCCCG
AACTATGCTGCCATGAAGCTGGTGAAGCCCTTCAGCTGA
